Addgene plasmid #116135: pHAGE-BRAF-D594A
Purpose: Lentiviral expression of BRAF D594A
Depositing lab: Gordon Mills & Kenneth Scott. Depositing organization: Baylor College of Medicine. Publication: Systematic Functional Annotation of Somatic Mutations in Cancer. Ng PK, Li J, Jeong KJ, Shao S, Chen H, Tsang YH, Sengupta S, Wang Z, Bhavana VH, Tran R, Soewito S, Minussi DC, Moreno D, Kong K, Dogruluk T, Lu H, Gao J, Tokheim C, Zhou DC, Johnson AM, Zeng J, Ip CKM, Ju Z, Wester M, Yu S, Li Y, Vellano CP, Schultz N, Karchin R, Ding L, Lu Y, Cheung LWT, Chen K, Shaw KR, Meric-Bernstam F, Scott KL, Yi S, Sahni N, Liang H, Mills GB. Cancer Cell. 2018 Mar 12;33(3):450-462.e10. doi: 10.1016/j.ccell.2018.01.021. PubMed 29533785.
Backbone
  Vector backbone: pHAGE
  Vector type: Lentiviral
Growth in bacteria
  Bacterial resistance: Ampicillin, 100 μg/mL
  Growth temperature: 37°C
  Growth strain: Stbl3
  Copy number: High Copy
Gene/Insert
  Gene/Insert name: BRAF
  Species: H. sapiens (human)
  Mutation: D594A
  Entrez Gene: BRAF (a.k.a. B-RAF1, B-raf, BRAF-1, BRAF1, NS7, RAFB1)
  Cloning method: Gateway Cloning
Terms and licenses: Academic/Nonprofit Terms; Industry Terms: Not Available to Industry
How to cite: pHAGE-BRAF-D594A was a gift from Gordon Mills & Kenneth Scott (Addgene plasmid # 116135 ; http://n2t.net/addgene:116135 ; RRID:Addgene_116135)
