[The description below was written by a language model from this plasmid's Addgene catalogue record and pLannotate feature annotations shown in this document.]
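Description:
pHAGE-BRAF-D594A is an HIV-1-derived lentiviral expression plasmid of about 10.8 kb, built on the pHAGE backbone to deliver a mutant human BRAF open reading frame into mammalian cells. It is maintained in E. coli through a high-copy ColE1/pUC-type origin and a β-lactamase (AmpR) cassette conferring ampicillin resistance. The record lists a recombination-deficient strain (Stbl3) as the host, which is commonly chosen to keep the repeated LTR sequences stable. The viral portion comprises a truncated 5' LTR, the Ψ packaging signal with an adjoining gag fragment, the Rev response element for Rev-dependent export of the genomic RNA, the cPPT/CTS element, and a ΔU3 self-inactivating 3' LTR. Transcription from the integrated provirus therefore depends on the internal promoter. No packaging or envelope genes are annotated, so these functions must be supplied in trans to produce particles.

The payload is driven by the constitutive human EF-1α promoter. The BRAF coding sequence, which carries the D594A substitution according to the catalogue entry, sits between attB1 and attB2 sites left by Gateway recombination. Downstream lie short T3 and T7 promoter sequences, an attB4 fragment and a V5 epitope tag. The record does not establish whether the V5 tag is read in frame with BRAF. An EMCV IRES then allows translation of puromycin N-acetyltransferase from the same transcript, linking puromycin selection of transduced cells to expression of the insert, and a WPRE enhances transcript expression. BRAF is a kinase that phosphorylates MAP2K1 to activate MAP kinase signalling. This construct comes from a study systematically annotating the function of somatic cancer mutations, where stable expression of individual variants allows their effects to be compared.
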