Features (pLannotate 1.2.2; 30 found; start..end, strand, type, name):
    377..634     +  LTR            5' LTR (truncated): truncated 5' long terminal repeat (LTR) from HIV-1
    681..806     +  misc_feature   HIV-1 Ψ: packaging signal of human immunodeficiency virus type 1
    790..1128    +  CDS            HIV-1 gag (fragment): gag protein from human immunodeficiency virus 1; gag
   1303..1536    +  misc_feature   RRE: The Rev response element (RRE) of HIV-1 allows for Rev-dependent mRNA export from the nucleus to the cytoplasm.
   1913..2013    +  CDS            Rev (fragment): human immunodeficiency virus 1 (HIV-1) Rev protein; rev; enhances nuclear export of unspliced and incompletely spliced viral mRNAs
   2058..2175    +  misc_feature   cPPT/CTS: central polypurine tract and central termination sequence of HIV-1
   2223..3401    +  promoter       EF-1α promoter: strong constitutive promoter for human elongation factor EF-1α
   3422..3442    +  protein_bind   attB1: mutant version of attB; core recombination site for the Gateway® BP reaction BP Clonase™
   3448..5745    +  CDS            BRAF: BRAF_HUMAN - Also known as BRAF1, RAFB1. Experimental evidence at protein level: Swiss-Prot protein existence level 1. Protein kinase involved in the transduction of mitogenic signals from the cell membrane to the nucleus (Probable). Phosphorylates MAP2K1, and thereby activates the MAP kinase signal transduction pathway (PubMed:21441910, PubMed:29433126). May play a role in the postsynaptic responses of hippocampal neurons (PubMed:1508179). From Homo sapiens (Human).
   5750..5774    -  protein_bind   attB2: mutant version of attB; recombination site for the Gateway® BP reaction BP Clonase™
   5782..5800    +  promoter       T3 promoter: promoter for bacteriophage T3 RNA polymerase
   5826..5844    -  promoter       T7 promoter: promoter for bacteriophage T7 RNA polymerase
   5850..5868    -  protein_bind   attB4 (fragment): mutant version of attB; core recombination site for the Gateway® BP reaction BP Clonase™
   5924..5965    +  CDS            V5 tag: epitope tag from simian virus 5
   6091..6553    +  misc_feature   IRES: internal ribosome entry site (IRES) of the encephalomyocarditis virus (EMCV)
   6567..7164    +  CDS            PuroR (fragment): puromycin N-acetyltransferase; pac from Streptomyces; confers resistance to puromycin
   7180..7768    +  misc_feature   WPRE: woodchuck hepatitis virus posttranscriptional regulatory element
   7776..7841    +  CDS            nef (fragment): NEF_HV1Z2 - Experimental evidence at protein level: Swiss-Prot protein existence level 1. Extracellular Nef protein targets CD4(+) T-lymphocytes for apoptosis by interacting with CXCR4 surface receptors. From Human immunodeficiency virus type 1 group M subtype D (isolate Z2/CDC-Z34) (HIV-1).
   7843..8076    +  LTR            3' LTR (ΔU3): self-inactivating 3' long terminal repeat (LTR) from HIV-1
   8281..8385    +  promoter       AmpR promoter: bla
   8386..9246    +  CDS            AmpR: β-lactamase; bla; confers resistance to ampicillin, carbenicillin, and related antibiotics
   9417..10005   +  rep_origin     ori: high-copy-number ColE1/pMB1/pBR322/pUC origin of replication
  10188..10242   +  CDS            lacI (fragment): lac repressor; lacI; The lac repressor binds to the lac operator to inhibit transcription in E. coli. This inhibition can be relieved by adding lactose or isopropyl-β-D-thiogalactopyranoside (IPTG).
  10248..10341   +  rep_origin     SV40 ori (fragment): SV40 origin of replication
  10366..10403   +  CDS            lacI (fragment): lac repressor; lacI; The lac repressor binds to the lac operator to inhibit transcription in E. coli. This inhibition can be relieved by adding lactose or isopropyl-β-D-thiogalactopyranoside (IPTG).
  10416..10437   +  protein_bind   CAP binding site: CAP binding activates transcription in the presence of cAMP. E. coli catabolite activator protein
  10452..10482   +  promoter       lac promoter: promoter for the E. coli lac operon
  10486..10508   +  protein_bind   lac operator (fragment): The lac repressor binds to the lac operator to inhibit transcription in E. coli. This inhibition can be relieved by adding lactose or isopropyl-β-D-thiogalactopyranoside (IPTG). lac repressor encoded by lacI
  10540..10623   +  polyA_signal   SV40 poly(A) signal (fragment): SV40 polyadenylation signal
  10790..329     +  CDS            nef (fragment) (across the origin): NEF_HV1BR - Experimental evidence at protein level: Swiss-Prot protein existence level 1. Extracellular Nef protein targets CD4(+) T-lymphocytes for apoptosis by interacting with CXCR4 surface receptors (PubMed:14990729). From Human immunodeficiency virus type 1 group M subtype B (isolate BRU/LAI) (HIV-1).
>Addgene plasmid #116135 | pHAGE-BRAF-D594A | addgene full sequence | sequence record 244191 | Addgene NGS Result
TGGAAGGGCTAATTCACTCCCAAAGAAGACAAGATATCCTTGATCTGTGGATCTACCACACACAAGGCTA
CTTCCCTGATTAGCAGAACTACACACCAGGGCCAGGGGTCAGATATCCACTGACCTTTGGATGGTGCTAC
AAGCTAGTACCAGTTGAGCCAGATAAGGTAGAAGAGGCCAATAAAGGAGAGAACACCAGCTTGTTACACC
CTGTGAGCCTGCATGGGATGGATGACCCGGAGAGAGAAGTGTTAGAGTGGAGGTTTGACAGCCGCCTAGC
ATTTCATCACGTGGCCCGAGAGCTGCATCCGGAGTACTTCAAGAACTGCTGATATCGAGCTTGCTACAAG
GGACTTTCCGCTGGGGACTTTCCAGGGAGGCGTGGCCTGGGCGGGACTGGGGAGTGGCGAGCCCTCAGAT
CCTGCATATAAGCAGCTGCTTTTTGCCTGTACTGGGTCTCTCTGGTTAGACCAGATCTGAGCCTGGGAGC
TCTCTGGCTAACTAGGGAACCCACTGCTTAAGCCTCAATAAAGCTTGCCTTGAGTGCTTCAAGTAGTGTG
TGCCCGTCTGTTGTGTGACTCTGGTAACTAGAGATCCCTCAGACCCTTTTAGTCAGTGTGGAAAATCTCT
AGCAGTGGCGCCCGAACAGGGACTTGAAAGCGAAAGGGAAACCAGAGGAGCTCTCTCGACGCAGGACTCG
GCTTGCTGAAGCGCGCACGGCAAGAGGCGAGGGGCGGCGACTGGTGAGTACGCCAAAAATTTTGACTAGC
GGAGGCTAGAAGGAGAGAGATGGGTGCGAGAGCGTCAGTATTAAGCGGGGGAGAATTAGATCGCGATGGG
AAAAAATTCGGTTAAGGCCAGGGGGAAAGAAAAAATATAAATTAAAACATATAGTATGGGCAAGCAGGGA
GCTAGAACGATTCGCAGTTAATCCTGGCCTGTTAGAAACATCAGAAGGCTGTAGACAAATACTGGGACAG
CTACAACCATCCCTTCAGACAGGATCAGAAGAACTTAGATCATTATATAATACAGTAGCAACCCTCTATT
GTGTGCATCAAAGGATAGAGATAAAAGACACCAAGGAAGCTTTAGACAAGATAGAGGAAGAGCAAAACAA
AAGTAAGACCACCGCACAGCAAGCGGCCGGCCGCTGATCTTCAGACCTGGAGGAGGAGATATGAGGGACA
ATTGGAGAAGTGAATTATATAAATATAAAGTAGTAAAAATTGAACCATTAGGAGTAGCACCCACCAAGGC
AAAGAGAAGAGTGGTGCAGAGAGAAAAAAGAGCAGTGGGAATAGGAGCTTTGTTCCTTGGGTTCTTGGGA
GCAGCAGGAAGCACTATGGGCGCAGCGTCAATGACGCTGACGGTACAGGCCAGACAATTATTGTCTGGTA
TAGTGCAGCAGCAGAACAATTTGCTGAGGGCTATTGAGGCGCAACAGCATCTGTTGCAACTCACAGTCTG
GGGCATCAAGCAGCTCCAGGCAAGAATCCTGGCTGTGGAAAGATACCTAAAGGATCAACAGCTCCTGGGG
ATTTGGGGTTGCTCTGGAAAACTCATTTGCACCACTGCTGTGCCTTGGAATGCTAGTTGGAGTAATAAAT
CTCTGGAACAGATTTGGAATCACACGACCTGGATGGAGTGGGACAGAGAAATTAACAATTACACAAGCTT
AATACACTCCTTAATTGAAGAATCGCAAAACCAGCAAGAAAAGAATGAACAAGAATTATTGGAATTAGAT
AAATGGGCAAGTTTGTGGAATTGGTTTAACATAACAAATTGGCTGTGGTATATAAAATTATTCATAATGA
TAGTAGGAGGCTTGGTAGGTTTAAGAATAGTTTTTGCTGTACTTTCTATAGTGAATAGAGTTAGGCAGGG
ATATTCACCATTATCGTTTCAGACCCACCTCCCAACCCCGAGGGGACCCGACAGGCCCGAAGGAATAGAA
GAAGAAGGTGGAGAGAGAGACAGAGACAGATCCATTCGATTAGTGAACGGATCTCGACGGTATCGCCGAA
TTCACAAATGGCAGTATTCATCCACAATTTTAAAAGAAAAGGGGGGATTGGGGGGTACAGTGCAGGGGAA
AGAATAGTAGACATAATAGCAACAGACATACAAACTAAAGAATTACAAAAACAAATTACAAAAATTCAAA
ATTTTCGGGTTTATTACAGGGACAGCAGAGATCCAGTTTGGACTAGTCGTGAGGCTCCGGTGCCCGTCAG
TGGGCAGAGCGCACATCGCCCACAGTCCCCGAGAAGTTGGGGGGAGGGGTCGGCAATTGAACCGGTGCCT
AGAGAAGGTGGCGCGGGGTAAACTGGGAAAGTGATGTCGTGTACTGGCTCCGCCTTTTTCCCGAGGGTGG
GGGAGAACCGTATATAAGTGCAGTAGTCGCCGTGAACGTTCTTTTTCGCAACGGGTTTGCCGCCAGAACA
CAGGTAAGTGCCGTGTGTGGTTCCCGCGGGCCTGGCCTCTTTACGGGTTATGGCCCTTGCGTGCCTTGAA
TTACTTCCACCTGGCTGCAGTACGTGATTCTTGATCCCGAGCTTCGGGTTGGAAGTGGGTGGGAGAGTTC
GAGGCCTTGCGCTTAAGGAGCCCCTTCGCCTCGTGCTTGAGTTGAGGCCTGGCCTGGGCGCTGGGGCCGC
CGCGTGCGAATCTGGTGGCACCTTCGCGCCTGTCTCGCTGCTTTCGATAAGTCTCTAGCCATTTAAAATT
TTTGATGACCTGCTGCGACGCTTTTTTTCTGGCAAGATAGTCTTGTAAATGCGGGCCAAGATCTGCACAC
TGGTATTTCGGTTTTTGGGGCCGCGGGCGGCGACGGGGCCCGTGCGTCCCAGCGCACATGTTCGGCGAGG
CGGGGCCTGCGAGCGCGGCCACCGAGAATCGGACGGGGGTAGTCTCAAGCTGGCCGGCCTGCTCTGGTGC
CTGGCCTCGCGCCGCCGTGTATCGCCCCGCCCTGGGCGGCAAGGCTGGCCCGGTCGGCACCAGTTGCGTG
AGCGGAAAGATGGCCGCTTCCCGGCCCTGCTGCAGGGAGCTCAAAATGGAGGACGCGGCGCTCGGGAGAG
CGGGCGGGTGAGTCACCCACACAAAGGAAAAGGGCCTTTCCGTCCTCAGCCGTCGCTTCATGTGACTCCA
CGGAGTACCGGGCGCCGTCCAGGCACCTCGATTAGTTCTCGAGCTTTTGGAGTACGTCGTCTTTAGGTTG
GGGGGAGGGGTTTTATGCGATGGAGTTTCCCCACACTGAGTGGGTGGAGACTGAAGTTAGGCCAGCTTGG
CACTTGATGTAATTCTCCTTGGAATTTGCCCTTTTTGAGTTTGGATCTTGGTTCATTCTCAAGCCTCAGA
CAGTGGTTCAAAGTTTTTTTCTTCCATTTCAGGTGTCGTGAAGCGGCCCTGCAGATATCAACAAGTTTGT
ACAAAAAAGCAGGCACCATGGCGGCGCTGAGCGGTGGCGGTGGTGGCGGCGCGGAGCCGGGCCAGGCTCT
GTTCAACGGGGACATGGAGCCCGAGGCCGGCGCCGGCGCCGGCGCCGCGGCCTCTTCGGCTGCGGACCCT
GCCATTCCGGAGGAGGTGTGGAATATCAAACAAATGATTAAGTTGACACAGGAACATATAGAGGCCCTAT
TGGACAAATTTGGTGGGGAGCATAATCCACCATCAATATATCTGGAGGCCTATGAAGAATACACCAGCAA
GCTAGATGCACTCCAACAAAGAGAACAACAGTTATTGGAATCTCTGGGGAACGGAACTGATTTTTCTGTT
TCTAGCTCTGCATCAATGGATACCGTTACATCTTCTTCCTCTTCTAGCCTTTCAGTGCTACCTTCATCTC
TTTCAGTTTTTCAAAATCCCACAGATGTGGCACGGAGCAACCCCAAGTCACCACAAAAACCTATCGTTAG
AGTCTTCCTGCCCAACAAACAGAGGACAGTGGTACCTGCAAGGTGTGGAGTTACAGTCCGAGACAGTCTA
AAGAAAGCACTGATGATGAGAGGTCTAATCCCAGAGTGCTGTGCTGTTTACAGAATTCAGGATGGAGAGA
AGAAACCAATTGGTTGGGACACTGATATTTCCTGGCTTACTGGAGAAGAATTGCATGTGGAAGTGTTGGA
GAATGTTCCACTTACAACACACAACTTTGTACGAAAAACGTTTTTCACCTTAGCATTTTGTGACTTTTGT
CGAAAGCTGCTTTTCCAGGGTTTCCGCTGTCAAACATGTGGTTATAAATTTCACCAGCGTTGTAGTACAG
AAGTTCCACTGATGTGTGTTAATTATGACCAACTTGATTTGCTGTTTGTCTCCAAGTTCTTTGAACACCA
CCCAATACCACAGGAAGAGGCGTCCTTAGCAGAGACTGCCCTAACATCTGGATCATCCCCTTCCGCACCC
GCCTCGGACTCTATTGGGCCCCAAATTCTCACCAGTCCGTCTCCTTCAAAATCCATTCCAATTCCACAGC
CCTTCCGACCAGCAGATGAAGATCATCGAAATCAATTTGGGCAACGAGACCGATCCTCATCAGCTCCCAA
TGTGCATATAAACACAATAGAACCTGTCAATATTGATGACTTGATTAGAGACCAAGGATTTCGTGGTGAT
GGAGGATCAACCACAGGTTTGTCTGCTACCCCCCCTGCCTCATTACCTGGCTCACTAACTAACGTGAAAG
CCTTACAGAAATCTCCAGGACCTCAGCGAGAAAGGAAGTCATCTTCATCCTCAGAAGACAGGAATCGAAT
GAAAACACTTGGTAGACGGGACTCGAGTGATGATTGGGAGATTCCTGATGGGCAGATTACAGTGGGACAA
AGAATTGGATCTGGATCATTTGGAACAGTCTACAAGGGAAAGTGGCATGGTGATGTGGCAGTGAAAATGT
TGAATGTGACAGCACCTACACCTCAGCAGTTACAAGCCTTCAAAAATGAAGTAGGAGTACTCAGGAAAAC
ACGACATGTGAATATCCTACTCTTCATGGGCTATTCCACAAAGCCACAACTGGCTATTGTTACCCAGTGG
TGTGAGGGCTCCAGCTTGTATCACCATCTCCATATCATTGAGACCAAATTTGAGATGATCAAACTTATAG
ATATTGCACGACAGACTGCACAGGGCATGGATTACTTACACGCCAAGTCAATCATCCACAGAGACCTCAA
GAGTAATAATATATTTCTTCATGAAGACCTCACAGTAAAAATAGGTGCTTTTGGTCTAGCTACAGTGAAA
TCTCGATGGAGTGGGTCCCATCAGTTTGAACAGTTGTCTGGATCCATTTTGTGGATGGCACCAGAAGTCA
TCAGAATGCAAGATAAAAATCCATACAGCTTTCAGTCAGATGTATATGCATTTGGAATTGTTCTGTATGA
ATTGATGACTGGACAGTTACCTTATTCAAACATCAACAACAGGGACCAGATAATTTTTATGGTGGGACGA
GGATACCTGTCTCCAGATCTCAGTAAGGTACGGAGTAACTGTCCAAAAGCCATGAAGAGATTAATGGCAG
AGTGCCTCAAAAAGAAAAGAGATGAGAGACCACTCTTTCCCCAAATTCTCGCCTCTATTGAGCTGCTGGC
CCGCTCATTGCCAAAAATTCACCGCAGTGCATCAGAACCCTCCTTGAATCGGGCTGGTTTCCAAACAGAG
GATTTTAGTCTATATGCTTGTGCTTCTCCAAAAACACCCATCCAGGCAGGGGGATATGGTGCGTTTCCTG
TCCACTAGAACCCAGCTTTCTTGTACAAAGTGGTGATATCCAATTAACCCTCACTAAAGGAAGTGTTTAA
TGTAAGAGAATGAACCCTATAGTGAGTCGTATTACCACCCAACTTTTCTATACAAAGTGGTTGATATCCA
GCACAGTGGCGGCCGCTCGAGTCTAGAGGGCCCGCGGTTCGAAGGTAAGCCTATCCCTAACCCTCTCCTC
GGTCTCGATTCTACGCGTACCGGTTAGTAATGAGATCCCTCCCCCCCCCCTAACGTTACTGGCCGAAGCC
GCTTGGAATAAGGCCGGTGTGCGTTTGTCTATATGTTATTTTCCACCATATTGCCGTCTTTTGGCAATGT
GAGGGCCCGGAAACCTGGCCCTGTCTTCTTGACGAGCATTCCTAGGGGTCTTTCCCCTCTCGCCAAAGGA
ATGCAAGGTCTGTTGAATGTCGTGAAGGAAGCAGTTCCTCTGGAAGCTTCTTGAAGACAAACAACGTCTG
TAGCGACCCTTTGCAGGCAGCGGAACCCCCCACCTGGCGACAGGTGCCTCTGCGGCCAAAAGCCACGTGT
ATAAGATACACCTGCAAAGGCGGCACAACCCCAGTGCCACGTTGTGAGTTGGATAGTTGTGGAAAGAGTC
AAATGGCTCTCCTCAAGCGTATTCAACAAGGGGCTGAAGGATGCCCAGAAGGTACCCCATTGTATGGGAT
CTGATCTGGGGCCTCGGTGCACATGCTTTACATGTGTTTAGTCGAGGTTAAAAAAACGTCTAGGCCCCCC
GAACCACGGGGACGTGGTTTTCCTTTGAAAAACACGATGATAATATGGCCACACATATGACCGAGTACAA
GCCCACGGTGCGCCTCGCCACCCGCGACGACGTCCCCAGGGCCGTACGCACCCTCGCCGCCGCGTTCGCC
GACTACCCCGCCACGCGCCACACCGTCGATCCGGACCGCCACATCGAGCGGGTCACCGAGCTGCAAGAAC
TCTTCCTCACGCGCGTCGGGCTCGACATCGGCAAGGTGTGGGTCGCGGACGACGGCGCCGCGGTGGCGGT
CTGGACCACGCCGGAGAGCGTCGAAGCGGGGGCGGTGTTCGCCGAGATCGGCCCGCGCATGGCCGAGTTG
AGCGGTTCCCGGCTGGCCGCGCAGCAACAGATGGAAGGCCTCCTGGCGCCGCACCGGCCCAAGGAGCCCG
CGTGGTTCCTGGCCACCGTCGGCGTCTCGCCCGACCACCAGGGCAAGGGTCTGGGCAGCGCCGTCGTGCT
CCCCGGAGTGGAGGCGGCCGAGCGCGCCGGGGTGCCCGCCTTCCTGGAGACCTCCGCGCCCCGCAACCTC
CCCTTCTACGAGCGGCTCGGCTTCACCGTCACCGCCGACGTCGAGGTGCCCGAAGGACCGCGCACCTGGT
GCATGACCCGCAAGCCCGGTGCCTAAATCGATAGATCCTAATCAACCTCTGGATTACAAAATTTGTGAAA
GATTGACTGGTATTCTTAACTATGTTGCTCCTTTTACGCTATGTGGATACGCTGCTTTAATGCCTTTGTA
TCATGCTATTGCTTCCCGTATGGCTTTCATTTTCTCCTCCTTGTATAAATCCTGGTTGCTGTCTCTTTAT
GAGGAGTTGTGGCCCGTTGTCAGGCAACGTGGCGTGGTGTGCACTGTGTTTGCTGACGCAACCCCCACTG
GTTGGGGCATTGCCACCACCTGTCAGCTCCTTTCCGGGACTTTCGCTTTCCCCCTCCCTATTGCCACGGC
GGAACTCATCGCCGCCTGCCTTGCCCGCTGCTGGACAGGGGCTCGGCTGTTGGGCACTGACAATTCCGTG
GTGTTGTCGGGGAAATCATCGTCCTTTCCTTGGCTGCTCGCCTGTGTTGCCACCTGGATTCTGCGCGGGA
CGTCCTTCTGCTACGTCCCTTCGGCCCTCAATCCAGCGGACCTTCCTTCCCGCGGCCTGCTGCCGGCTCT
GCGGCCTCTTCCGCGTCTTCGCCTTCGCCCTCAGACGAGTCGGATCTCCCTTTGGGCCGCCTCCCCGCCT
GAGATCCTTTAAGACCAATGACTTACAAGGCAGCTGTAGATCTTAGCCACTTTTTAAAAGAAAAGGGGGG
ACTGGAAGGGCTAATTCACTCCCAACGAAGACAAGATCTGCTTTTTGCTTGTACTGGGTCTCTCTGGTTA
GACCAGATCTGAGCCTGGGAGCTCTCTGGCTAACTAGGGAACCCACTGCTTAAGCCTCAATAAAGCTTGC
CTTGAGTGCTTCAAGTAGTGTGTGCCCGTCTGTTGTGTGACTCTGGTAACTAGAGATCCCTCAGACCCTT
TTAGTCAGTGTGGAAAATCTCTAGCAGTAGTAGTTCATGTCATCTTATTATTCAGTATTTATAACTTGCA
AAGAAATGAATATCAGAGAGTGAGAGGCCCGGGTTAATTAAGGAAAGGGCTAGATCATTCTTGAAGACGA
AAGGGCCTCGTGATACGCCTATTTTTATAGGTTAATGTCATGATAATAATGGTTTCTTAGACGTCAGGTG
GCACTTTTCGGGGAAATGTGCGCGGAACCCCTATTTGTTTATTTTTCTAAATACATTCAAATATGTATCC
GCTCATGAGACAATAACCCTGATAAATGCTTCAATAATATTGAAAAAGGAAGAGTATGAGTATTCAACAT
TTCCGTGTCGCCCTTATTCCCTTTTTTGCGGCATTTTGCCTTCCTGTTTTTGCTCACCCAGAAACGCTGG
TGAAAGTAAAAGATGCTGAAGATCAGTTGGGTGCACGAGTGGGTTACATCGAACTGGATCTCAACAGCGG
TAAGATCCTTGAGAGTTTTCGCCCCGAAGAACGTTTTCCAATGATGAGCACTTTTAAAGTTCTGCTATGT
GGCGCGGTATTATCCCGTGTTGACGCCGGGCAAGAGCAACTCGGTCGCCGCATACACTATTCTCAGAATG
ACTTGGTTGAGTACTCACCAGTCACAGAAAAGCATCTTACGGATGGCATGACAGTAAGAGAATTATGCAG
TGCTGCCATAACCATGAGTGATAACACTGCGGCCAACTTACTTCTGACAACGATCGGAGGACCGAAGGAG
CTAACCGCTTTTTTGCACAACATGGGGGATCATGTAACTCGCCTTGATCGTTGGGAACCGGAGCTGAATG
AAGCCATACCAAACGACGAGCGTGACACCACGATGCCTGTAGCAATGGCAACAACGTTGCGCAAACTATT
AACTGGCGAACTACTTACTCTAGCTTCCCGGCAACAATTAATAGACTGGATGGAGGCGGATAAAGTTGCA
GGACCACTTCTGCGCTCGGCCCTTCCGGCTGGCTGGTTTATTGCTGATAAATCTGGAGCCGGTGAGCGTG
GGTCTCGCGGTATCATTGCAGCACTGGGGCCAGATGGTAAGCCCTCCCGTATCGTAGTTATCTACACGAC
GGGGAGTCAGGCAACTATGGATGAACGAAATAGACAGATCGCTGAGATAGGTGCCTCACTGATTAAGCAT
TGGTAACTGTCAGACCAAGTTTACTCATATATACTTTAGATTGATTTAAAACTTCATTTTTAATTTAAAA
GGATCTAGGTGAAGATCCTTTTTGATAATCTCATGACCAAAATCCCTTAACGTGAGTTTTCGTTCCACTG
AGCGTCAGACCCCGTAGAAAAGATCAAAGGATCTTCTTGAGATCCTTTTTTTCTGCGCGTAATCTGCTGC
TTGCAAACAAAAAAACCACCGCTACCAGCGGTGGTTTGTTTGCCGGATCAAGAGCTACCAACTCTTTTTC
CGAAGGTAACTGGCTTCAGCAGAGCGCAGATACCAAATACTGTTCTTCTAGTGTAGCCGTAGTTAGGCCA
CCACTTCAAGAACTCTGTAGCACCGCCTACATACCTCGCTCTGCTAATCCTGTTACCAGTGGCTGCTGCC
AGTGGCGATAAGTCGTGTCTTACCGGGTTGGACTCAAGACGATAGTTACCGGATAAGGCGCAGCGGTCGG
GCTGAACGGGGGGTTCGTGCACACAGCCCAGCTTGGAGCGAACGACCTACACCGAACTGAGATACCTACA
GCGTGAGCTATGAGAAAGCGCCACGCTTCCCGAAGGGAGAAAGGCGGACAGGTATCCGGTAAGCGGCAGG
GTCGGAACAGGAGAGCGCACGAGGGAGCTTCCAGGGGGAAACGCCTGGTATCTTTATAGTCCTGTCGGGT
TTCGCCACCTCTGACTTGAGCGTCGATTTTTGTGATGCTCGTCAGGGGGGCGGAGCCTATGGAAAAACGC
CAGCAACGCGGCCTTTTTACGGTTCCTGGCCTTTTGCTGGCCTTTTGCTCACATGTTCTTTCCTGCGTTA
TCCCCTGATTCTGTGGATAACCGTATTACCGCCTTTGAGTGAGCTGATACCGCTCGCCGCAGCCGAACGA
CCGAGCGCAGCGAGTCAGTGAGCGAGGAAGCGGAAGAGCGCCCAATACGCAAACCGCCTCTCCCCGCGCG
TTGGCCGATTCATTAATGCAGCAAGCTCATGGCTGACTAATTTTTTTTATTTATGCAGAGGCCGAGGCCG
CCTCGGCCTCTGAGCTATTCCAGAAGTAGTGAGGAGGCTTTTTTGGAGGCCTAGGCTTTTGCAAAAAGCT
CCCCGTGGCACGACAGGTTTCCCGACTGGAAAGCGGGCAGTGAGCGCAACGCAATTAATGTGAGTTAGCT
CACTCATTAGGCACCCCAGGCTTTACACTTTATGCTTCCGGCTCGTATGTTGTGTGGAATTGTGAGCGGA
TAACAATTTCACACAGGAAACAGCTATGACATGATTACGAATTTCACAAATAAAGCATTTTTTTCACTGC
ATTCTAGTTGTGGTTTGTCCAAACTCATCAATGTATCTTATCATGTCTGGATCAACTGGATAACTCAAGC
TAACCAAAATCATCCCAAACTTCCCACCCCATACCCTATTACCACTGCCAATTACCTGTGGTTTCATTTA
CTCTAAACCTGTGATTCCTCTGAATTATTTTCATTTTAAAGAAATTGTATTTGTTAAATATGTACTACAA
ACTTAGTAGT
