>Addgene plasmid #116135 | pHAGE-BRAF-D594A | depositor partial sequence | sequence record 219009 | insert
ATGGCGGCGCTGAGCGGTGGCGGTGGTGGCGGCGCGGAGCCGGGCCAGGCTCTGTTCAACGGGGACATGG
AGCCCGAGGCCGGCGCCGGCGCCGGCGCCGCGGCCTCTTCGGCTGCGGACCCTGCCATTCCGGAGGAGGT
GTGGAATATCAAACAAATGATTAAGTTGACACAGGAACATATAGAGGCCCTATTGGACAAATTTGGTGGG
GAGCATAATCCACCATCAATATATCTGGAGGCCTATGAAGAATACACCAGCAAGCTAGATGCACTCCAAC
AAAGAGAACAACAGTTATTGGAATCTCTGGGGAACGGAACTGATTTTTCTGTTTCTAGCTCTGCATCAAT
GGATACCGTTACATCTTCTTCCTCTTCTAGCCTTTCAGTGCTACCTTCATCTCTTTCAGTTTTTCAAAAT
CCCACAGATGTGGCACGGAGCAACCCCAAGTCACCACAAAAACCTATCGTTAGAGTCTTCCTGCCCAACA
AACAGAGGACAGTGGTACCTGCAAGGTGTGGAGTTACAGTCCGAGACAGTCTAAAGAAAGCACTGATGAT
GAGAGGTCTAATCCCAGAGTGCTGTGCTGTTTACAGAATTCAGGATGGAGAGAAGAAACCAATTGGTTGG
GACACTGATATTTCCTGGCTTACTGGAGAAGAATTGCATGTGGAAGTGTTGGAGAATGTTCCACTTACAA
CACACAACTTTGTACGAAAAACGTTTTTCACCTTAGCATTTTGTGACTTTTGTCGAAAGCTGCTTTTCCA
GGGTTTCCGCTGTCAAACATGTGGTTATAAATTTCACCAGCGTTGTAGTACAGAAGTTCCACTGATGTGT
GTTAATTATGACCAACTTGATTTGCTGTTTGTCTCCAAGTTCTTTGAACACCACCCAATACCACAGGAAG
AGGCGTCCTTAGCAGAGACTGCCCTAACATCTGGATCATCCCCTTCCGCACCCGCCTCGGACTCTATTGG
GCCCCAAATTCTCACCAGTCCGTCTCCTTCAAAATCCATTCCAATTCCACAGCCCTTCCGACCAGCAGAT
GAAGATCATCGAAATCAATTTGGGCAACGAGACCGATCCTCATCAGCTCCCAATGTGCATATAAACACAA
TAGAACCTGTCAATATTGATGACTTGATTAGAGACCAAGGATTTCGTGGTGATGGAGGATCAACCACAGG
TTTGTCTGCTACCCCCCCTGCCTCATTACCTGGCTCACTAACTAACGTGAAAGCCTTACAGAAATCTCCA
GGACCTCAGCGAGAAAGGAAGTCATCTTCATCCTCAGAAGACAGGAATCGAATGAAAACACTTGGTAGAC
GGGACTCGAGTGATGATTGGGAGATTCCTGATGGGCAGATTACAGTGGGACAAAGAATTGGATCTGGATC
ATTTGGAACAGTCTACAAGGGAAAGTGGCATGGTGATGTGGCAGTGAAAATGTTGAATGTGACAGCACCT
ACACCTCAGCAGTTACAAGCCTTCAAAAATGAAGTAGGAGTACTCAGGAAAACACGACATGTGAATATCC
TACTCTTCATGGGCTATTCCACAAAGCCACAACTGGCTATTGTTACCCAGTGGTGTGAGGGCTCCAGCTT
GTATCACCATCTCCATATCATTGAGACCAAATTTGAGATGATCAAACTTATAGATATTGCACGACAGACT
GCACAGGGCATGGATTACTTACACGCCAAGTCAATCATCCACAGAGACCTCAAGAGTAATAATATATTTC
TTCATGAAGACCTCACAGTAAAAATAGGTGCTTTTGGTCTAGCTACAGTGAAATCTCGATGGAGTGGGTC
CCATCAGTTTGAACAGTTGTCTGGATCCATTTTGTGGATGGCACCAGAAGTCATCAGAATGCAAGATAAA
AATCCATACAGCTTTCAGTCAGATGTATATGCATTTGGAATTGTTCTGTATGAATTGATGACTGGACAGT
TACCTTATTCAAACATCAACAACAGGGACCAGATAATTTTTATGGTGGGACGAGGATACCTGTCTCCAGA
TCTCAGTAAGGTACGGAGTAACTGTCCAAAAGCCATGAAGAGATTAATGGCAGAGTGCCTCAAAAAGAAA
AGAGATGAGAGACCACTCTTTCCCCAAATTCTCGCCTCTATTGAGCTGCTGGCCCGCTCATTGCCAAAAA
TTCACCGCAGTGCATCAGAACCCTCCTTGAATCGGGCTGGTTTCCAAACAGAGGATTTTAGTCTATATGC
TTGTGCTTCTCCAAAAACACCCATCCAGGCAGGGGGATATGGTGCGTTTCCTGTCCACTAG
